>Addgene plasmid #176134 | pEntr1a-SspB-HaloTag-TIAM1-DHPH | addgene full sequence | sequence record 346237 | Addgene NGS Result
CTTTCCTGCGTTATCCCCTGATTCTGTGGATAACCGTATTACCGCTAGCATGGATCTCGGGGACGTCTAA
CTACTAAGCGAGAGTAGGGAACTGCCAGGCATCAAATAAAACGAAAGGCTCAGTCGGAAGACTGGGCCTT
TCGTTTTATCTGTTGTTTGTCGGTGAACGCTCTCCTGAGTAGGACAAATCCGCCGGGAGCGGATTTGAAC
GTTGTGAAGCAACGGCCCGGAGGGTGGCGGGCAGGACGCCCGCCATAAACTGCCAGGCATCAAACTAAGC
AGAAGGCCATCCTGACGGATGGCCTTTTTGCGTTTCTACAAACTCTTCCTGTTAGTTAGTTACTTAAGCT
CGGGCCCCAAATAATGATTTTATTTTGACTGATAGTGACCTGTTCGTTGCAACAAATTGATAAGCAATGC
TTTTTTATAATGCCAACTTTGTACAAAAAAGCAGGCTTTAAAGGAACCAATTCAGTCGACTGGATCCGGT
ACCATGAGCTCCCCGAAACGCCCTAAGCTGCTGCGTGAATATTACGATTGGCTGGTTGATAACAGCTTTA
CCCCATATCTGGTGGTGGATGCCACATACCTGGGCGTGAACGTGCCCGTGGAGTATGTGAAAGACGGTCA
GATCGTGCTGAATCTGTCTGCAAGTGCGACCGGCAACCTGCAACTGACAAATGATTTTATCCAGTTCAAC
GCCCGCTTTAAGGGCGTGTCTCGTGAACTGTATATCCCGATGGGTGCCGCTCTGGCCATTTACGCTCGCG
AGAACGGCGATGGTGTGATGTTCGAACCAGAAGAAATCTATGACGAGCTGAATATTGGTAGTGGACCGGT
CGCCACCATGGCCGAGATCGGCACCGGCTTCCCCTTCGACCCCCACTACGTGGAGGTGCTGGGCGAGCGC
ATGCACTACGTTGACGTGGGCCCCCGCGACGGCACCCCCGTGCTGTTCCTGCACGGCAACCCCACCAGCA
GCTACGTGTGGCGCAACATCATCCCCCACGTGGCCCCCACCCACCGCACTATCGCCCCCGACCTGATCGG
CATGGGCAAGAGCGACAAGCCCGACCTGGGCTACTTCTTCGACGACCACGTGCGCTTCATGGACGCCTTC
ATCGAGGCCCTGGGCCTGGAGGAGGTGGTGCTGGTGATCCACGACTGGGGCAGCGCCCTGGGCTTCCACT
GGGCCAAGCGCAACCCCGAGCGCGTGAAGGGCATCGCCTTCATGGAGTTCATCCGCCCCATCCCCACCTG
GGACGAGTGGCCCGAGTTCGCCCGCGAGACCTTCCAGGCCTTCCGCACCACCGACGTGGGCCGCAAGCTG
ATCATCGACCAGAACGTGTTCATCGAGGGCACCCTGCCCATGGGCGTGGTGCGCCCCCTGACCGAGGTGG
AGATGGACCACTACCGCGAGCCCTTCCTGAACCCCGTGGACCGCGAGCCCCTGTGGCGCTTCCCCAACGA
GCTGCCCATCGCCGGCGAGCCCGCCAACATCGTGGCCCTGGTGGAGGAGTACATGGACTGGCTGCACCAG
AGCCCCGTGCCCAAGCTGCTGTTCTGGGGCACCCCCGGCGTGCTGATCCCCCCCGCCGAGGCCGCCCGCC
TGGCCAAGAGCCTGCCCAACGTTAAGGCCGTGGACATCGGCCCCGGCCTGAACCTGCTCCAGGAGGACAA
CCCCGACCTGATCGGCAGCGAGATCGCCCGCTGGCTGAGCACCCTGGAGATCAGCGGCGTGTACAAGTCC
GGACTCAGATCTCGAGAACAGCTGTCGGATGCGGATAAGCTGCGCAAGGTGATCTGTGAACTGCTGGAGA
CTGAACGCACCTATGTGAAAGACTTAAACTGCCTCATGGAGAGATACCTGAAGCCCCTTCAGAAGGAGAC
CTTTCTCACCCAGGATGAGCTTGATGTACTTTTTGGAAATTTAACCGAAATGGTGGAGTTTCAAGTCGAG
TTCCTTAAGACTCTAGAAGATGGAGTAAGACTGGTCCCTGACTTGGAAAAGCTGGAGAAGGTTGACCAGT
TCAAGAAAGTGCTCTTCTCTCTGGGGGGATCCTTCCTGTACTACGCGGACCGCTTCAAGCTCTACAGTGC
CTTCTGTGCGAGCCACACAAAAGTCCCCAAGGTCCTGGTGAAAGCCAAGACGGACACAGCCTTCAAGGCG
TTCCTCGATGCCCAGAACCCGAGGCAGCAGCACTCATCCACGCTGGAGTCTTACCTCATCAAGCCCATCC
AGAGGGTCCTCAAGTACCCGCTTCTGCTCAGGGAGCTGTTTGCGCTGACCGATGCGGAGAGCGAGGAACA
CTACCACCTGGACGTGGCCATCAAGACTATGAACAAGGTCGCCAGTCACATCAATGAGATGCAGAAGATC
CACGAAGAGTTTGGTGCCGTGTTTGACCAGCTGATTGCTGAGCAGACGGGAGAGAAGAAAGAGGTTGCAG
ATCTGAGCATGGGTGACCTGCTCTTGCACACCAGCGTCATCTGGCTGAACCCACCCGCCTCACTGGGAAA
GTGGAAAAAGGAGCCAGAATTAGCAGCCTTCGTCTTCAAAACGGCCGTGGTCCTTGTATATAAAGACGGT
TCCAAGCAGAAGAAGAAACTTGTTGGCTCTCACAGGCTGTCAATCTACGAGGAGTGGGACCCCTTCCGGT
TTCGCCACATGATCCCTACCGAAGCTTTGCAGGTCCGAGCTCTGCCCAGTGCAGATGCAGAGGCAAATGC
GGTATGCGAAATTGTCCACGTGAAATCAGAGTCAGAAGGGAGGCCCGAGCGGGTTTTCCACCTCTGCTGC
AGTTCCCCAGAGAGCAGAAAGGACTTTCTGAAGTCTGTGCATTCGATCCTGCGAGATAAACACAGAAGAC
AGTGAGCGGCCGCACTCGAGATATCTAGACCCAGCTTTCTTGTACAAAGTTGGCATTATAAGAAAGCATT
GCTTATCAATTTGTTGCAACGAACAGGTCACTATCAGTCAAAATAAAATCATTATTTGCCATCCAGCTGC
AGCTCTGGCCCGTGTCTCAAAATCTCTGATGTTACATTGCACAAGATAAAAATATATCATCATGAACAAT
AAAACTGTCTGCTTACATAAACAGTAATACAAGGGGTGTTATGAGCCATATTCAACGGGAAACGTCGAGG
CCGCGATTAAATTCCAACATGGATGCTGATTTATATGGGTATAAATGGGCTCGCGATAATGTCGGGCAAT
CAGGTGCGACAATCTATCGCTTGTATGGGAAGCCCGATGCGCCAGAGTTGTTTCTGAAACATGGCAAAGG
TAGCGTTGCCAATGATGTTACAGATGAGATGGTCAGACTAAACTGGCTGACGGAATTTATGCCTCTTCCG
ACCATCAAGCATTTTATCCGTACTCCTGATGATGCATGGTTACTCACCACTGCGATCCCCGGAAAAACAG
CATTCCAGGTATTAGAAGAATATCCTGATTCAGGTGAAAATATTGTTGATGCGCTGGCAGTGTCCCTGCG
CCGGTTGCATTCGATTCCTGTTTGTAATTGTCCTTTTAACAGCGATCGCGTATTTCGTCTCGCTCAGGCG
CAATCACGAATGAATAACGGTTTGGTTGATGCGAGTGATTTTGATGACGAGCGTAATGGCTGGCCTGTTG
AACAAGTCTGGAAAGAAATGCATAAACTTTTGCCATTCTCACCGGATTCAGTCGTCACTCATGGTGATTT
CTCACTTGATAACCTTATTTTTGACGAGGGGAAATTAATAGGTTGTATTGATGTTGGACGAGTCGGAATC
GCAGACCGATACCAGGATCTTGCCATCCTATGGAACTGCCTCGGTGAGTTTTCTCCTTCATTACAGAAAC
GGCTTTTTCAAAAATATGGTATTGATAATCCTGATATGAATAAATTGCAGTTTCATTTGATGCTCGATGA
GTTTTTCTAATCAGAATTGGTTAATTGGTTGTAACATTATTCAGATTGGGCCCCGTTCCACTGAGCGTCA
GACCCCGTAGAAAAGATCAAAGGATCTTCTTGAGATCCTTTTTTTCTGCGCGTAATCTGCTGCTTGCAAA
CAAAAAAACCACCGCTACCAGCGGTGGTTTGTTTGCCGGATCAAGAGCTACCAACTCTTTTTCCGAAGGT
AACTGGCTTCAGCAGAGCGCAGATACCAAATACTGTTCTTCTAGTGTAGCCGTAGTTAGGCCACCACTTC
AAGAACTCTGTAGCACCGCCTACATACCTCGCTCTGCTAATCCTGTTACCAGTGGCTGCTGCCAGTGGCG
ATAAGTCGTGTCTTACCGGGTTGGACTCAAGACGATAGTTACCGGATAAGGCGCAGCGGTCGGGCTGAAC
GGGGGGTTCGTGCACACAGCCCAGCTTGGAGCGAACGACCTACACCGAACTGAGATACCTACAGCGTGAG
CTATGAGAAAGCGCCACGCTTCCCGAAGGGAGAAAGGCGGACAGGTATCCGGTAAGCGGCAGGGTCGGAA
CAGGAGAGCGCACGAGGGAGCTTCCAGGGGGAAACGCCTGGTATCTTTATAGTCCTGTCGGGTTTCGCCA
CCTCTGACTTGAGCGTCGATTTTTGTGATGCTCGTCAGGGGGGCGGAGCCTATGGAAAAACGCCAGCAAC
GCGGCCTTTTTACGGTTCCTGGCCTTTTGCTGGCCTTTTGCTCACATGTT
Features (pLannotate 1.2.2; 10 found; start..end, strand, type, name):
      1..46      +  rep_origin     RSF ori (fragment): Plasmids containing the RSF 1030 origin of replication can be propagated in E. coli cells that contain additional plasmids with compatible origins.
    106..149     -  terminator     rrnB T1 terminator: Escherichia coli rrnB; transcription terminator T1 from the E. coli rrnB gene
    281..308     +  terminator     rrnB T2 terminator: transcription terminator T2 from the E. coli rrnB gene
    358..457     +  protein_bind   attL1: mutant version of attL; recombination site for the Gateway® LR reaction LR Clonase™
    497..826     +  CDS            sspB (fragment): SSPB_HAEIN - Experimental evidence at protein level: Swiss-Prot protein existence level 1. Also stimulates degradation of the N-terminus of RseA (residues 1-108, alone or in complex with sigma-E) by ClpX-ClpP in a non-ssrA-mediated fashion. From Haemophilus influenzae (strain ATCC 51907 / DSM 11121 / KW20 / Rd).
    848..1726    +  CDS            dhaA: DHAA_PSEPV - Experimental evidence at protein level: Swiss-Prot protein existence level 1. Catalyzes hydrolytic cleavage of carbon-halogen bonds in halogenated aliphatic compounds, leading to the formation of the corresponding primary alcohols, halide ions and protons. Has a broad substrate specificity, as it is able to dehalogenate mono- and di- chlorinated and brominated alkanes (up to at least C10), and the two isomers of 1,3-dichloropropene to 3-chloroallyl alcohol; the highest activity was found with 1,2-dibromoethane, while no activity was observed with the analog 1,2-dichloroethane. Fro
   1754..2872    +  CDS            TIAM1 (fragment): TIAM1_HUMAN - Experimental evidence at protein level: Swiss-Prot protein existence level 1. Guanyl-nucleotide exchange factor that activates RHO-like proteins and connects extracellular signals to cytoskeletal activities. Activates RAC1, CDC42, and to a lesser extent RHOA and their downstream signaling to regulate processes like cell adhesion and cell migration. From Homo sapiens (Human).
   2899..2998    -  protein_bind   attL2: mutant version of attL; recombination site for the Gateway® LR reaction LR Clonase™
   3121..3930    +  CDS            KanR: aminoglycoside phosphotransferase; aph(3')-Ia; confers resistance to kanamycin in bacteria or G418 (Geneticin®) in eukaryotes
   4020..4608    +  rep_origin     ori: high-copy-number ColE1/pMB1/pBR322/pUC origin of replication
