[The description below was written by a language model from this plasmid's Addgene catalogue record and pLannotate feature annotations shown in this document.]
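Description:
pEntr1a-SspB-HaloTag-TIAM1-DHPH is a Gateway entry vector built on the pEntr1A backbone, about 4.7 kb in size. It is propagated in E. coli at high copy from a ColE1/pUC-type origin and selected with kanamycin through an aminoglycoside phosphotransferase (KanR) gene. The annotation also picks up a very short fragment resembling the RSF origin, which is probably a partial match rather than a second functional replicon. The rrnB T1 and T2 terminators sit upstream of the cloning region, where they insulate the insert from read-through transcription in bacteria.

The payload lies between attL1 and attL2 and is a single fusion open reading frame made of three parts in series. The first is an SspB fragment. The second is HaloTag, which the annotation labels as the dhaA haloalkane dehalogenase from which it was derived. The third is a fragment of human TIAM1 which, as the plasmid name indicates, corresponds to the catalytic DH-PH guanine nucleotide exchange module. SspB is the binding partner of the light-switchable iLID protein, so blue light recruits the fusion to wherever an iLID anchor has been placed. There the TIAM1 DH-PH domains can activate Rac1. HaloTag allows covalent labelling with fluorescent chloroalkane ligands so the fusion can be visualised.

No eukaryotic promoter is annotated. As an entry clone, the plasmid is intended for moving the cassette by LR recombination into a destination vector that supplies the expression elements. It belongs to an optogenetic RhoGEF toolkit for reversible control of Rho GTPase activity, from global to subcellular scale, including studies of endothelial barrier strength.
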