Addgene plasmid #176134: pEntr1a-SspB-HaloTag-TIAM1-DHPH
Purpose: Heterodimerization with iLID, Rac1 activation
Depositing lab: Dorus Gadella. Depositing organization: University of Amsterdam. Publication: Opto-RhoGEFs, an optimized optogenetic toolbox to reversibly control Rho GTPase activity on a global to subcellular scale, enabling precise control over vascular endothelial barrier strength. Mahlandt EK, Palacios Martinez S, Arts JJG, Tol S, van Buul JD, Goedhart J. Elife. 2023 Jul 14;12:RP84364. doi: 10.7554/eLife.84364. PubMed 37449837.
Backbone
  Vector backbone: pEntr1A
  Vector type: Entry Vector
Growth in bacteria
  Bacterial resistance: Kanamycin, 50 μg/mL
  Growth temperature: 37°C
  Growth strain: DH5alpha
  Copy number: High Copy
Gene/Insert
  Gene/Insert name: TIAM1
  Species: H. sapiens (human)
  Entrez Gene: TIAM1 (a.k.a. NEDLDS, TIAM-1)
  Cloning method: Restriction Enzyme; 5′ cloning site Unknown (unknown if destroyed)
Terms and licenses: Academic/Nonprofit Terms; Industry Terms: Not Available to Industry
Depositor comments: Please visit https://doi.org/10.1101/2022.10.17.512253 for bioRxiv preprint.
How to cite: pEntr1a-SspB-HaloTag-TIAM1-DHPH was a gift from Dorus Gadella (Addgene plasmid # 176134 ; http://n2t.net/addgene:176134 ; RRID:Addgene_176134)
